>Addgene plasmid #121128 | hsa-miR-100 plix4.03 | addgene full sequence | sequence record 235824 | Addgene NGS Result
TGAACAAGAATTATTGGAATTAGATAAATGGGCAAGTTTGTGGAATTGGTTTAACATAACAAATTGGCTG
TGGTATATAAAATTATTCATAATGATAGTAGGAGGCTTGGTAGGTTTAAGAATAGTTTTTGCTGTACTTT
CTATAGTGAATAGAGTTAGGCAGGGATATTCACCATTATCGTTTCAGACCCACCTCCCAACCCCGAGGGG
ACAATTCTCGACCTCGAGACAAATGGCAGTATTCATCCACAATTTTAAAAGAAAAGGGGGGATTGGGGGG
TACAGTGCAGGGGAAAGAATAGTAGACATAATAGCAACAGACATACAAACTAAAGAATTACAAAAACAAA
TTACAAAAATTCAAAATTTTCGGGTTTATTACAGGGACAGCAGAGATCCACTTTGGCCGCGAATCGATAT
GTCGAGTTTACTCCCTATCAGTGATAGAGAACGTATGTCGAGTTTACTCCCTATCAGTGATAGAGAACGA
TGTCGAGTTTACTCCCTATCAGTGATAGAGAACGTATGTCGAGTTTACTCCCTATCAGTGATAGAGAACG
TATGTCGAGTTTACTCCCTATCAGTGATAGAGAACGTATGTCGAGTTTATCCCTATCAGTGATAGAGAAC
GTATGTCGAGTTTACTCCCTATCAGTGATAGAGAACGTATGTCGAGGTAGGCGTGTACGGTGGGAGGCCT
ATATAAGCAGAGCTCGTTTAGTGAACCGTCAGATCGCCTGGAGAATTGGCTAGGCCACCATGGATGAGGA
AATCGCTGCCCTGGTCGTTGACAACGGCTCCGGTATGTGCAAAGCCGGTTTTGCTGGAGATGATGCCCCT
CGTGCTGTTTTCCCCTCCATTGTTGGACGACCCAGACATCAGGTACATTTAATAAACCATCCTAATAACA
TGTTAATCATATTGAACCACATTAAACTCTCATTTGTGCATTTTACATCTTTTAAAACCGATTTATATTC
GTTTTTAGATAATGAAGTTTATTAAAGTGTTAATTCACAGCTTTATTGCTTGTTTTGAGAATCTGCTTGC
ATAAGTGATTTTTAAACTTGATCTGATTTTCGTTTGTTTCGAAGTTCTTCAGCTTTGAAAGTCAGATCTT
CAATTCACAGCCATGCCATAGTTTTAGGATACAGTATAAGTAGACGAATTGGGATGCATCGTAGATTTTA
TGCTGTGTTTGTTATGGTTTTTCAGTGGTAGAGATTTTCAGAGTATTATTAGGGTTATAGTCAGTGTCAG
GTTTATTTATCGTCAGCGTGATGGGCAAAAAACAGCTGGCAGTACGGGCTCTCTCCACAGTCGTGTGCGG
TCCTCAGGGCAGTGACCTACGCTCCAGCCACCTCTTGCCTCCCCCTCGCCTGCCCAGTGTTCAGACTACC
TGTTCATCATGCTGCAGCTGAACAGTAGTCCGCACATTGGTTAGGCTGGGCTGGGACACACACACCCGCC
AAGCCGCCGTAAGATCTCTGCCATTCGCCGGTGAACGAATAAAGCAAGACTTTAGCCCCGCACAATACAC
CGTTTCAGCATCGACATCGCAATGAACCACATCGCTGAATTCACAAGCCAACTGCTGTTACTCTCGCCCA
GAAATCTGCGCCAACATGGACACACCCAGTGGAGCAAGCCATCTGATTTTCATGGTCAGATTGTAAAGAA
GCAATTACTCTTGGACAGTTTAAGCAGAAAAGCCACCAAGTCAAGTCACTGGTCATATGATGAACTCGAA
GATCTAATAAAAGTTAATTTAAGCGTTCATTACAATAAATTCAAGTGAATCTGTTTTAAGCTAGCCTTTA
ACGTTTTTAAATTCCTTCAAACAAATTAGTTCCTCTTTGCAGTTCCTCATTTCTCGGTGAGCTGGTGCTT
TAATCCCTTTACTTTTTCTTCCTCTAGGGAGTGATGGTTGGCATGGGACGAATTAATTCCTGCAGCCCGG
GGGTACCGGTCGCCACCATGAACACCCCGGGAATTAACCTGATCAAGGAGGACATGCGCGTGAAGGTGCA
CATGGAGGGCAACGTGAACGGCCACGCCTTCGTGATCGAGGGCGAGGGCAAGGGCAAGCCCTACGAGGGC
ACCCAGACCGCCAACCTGACCGTGAAGGAGGGCGCCCCCCTGCCCTTCAGCTACGACATCCTGACCACCG
CCGTGCACTACGGCAACCGGGTGTTCACCAAGTACCCCGAGGACATCCCCGACTACTTCAAGCAGAGCTT
CCCCGAGGGCTACAGCTGGGAGCGCACCATGACCTTCGAGGACAAGGGCATCTGCACCATCCGCAGCGAC
ATCAGCCTGGAGGGCGACTGCTTCTTCCAGAACGTGCGCTTCAAGGGCACCAACTTCCCCCCCAACGGCC
CCGTGATGCAGAAGAAAACCCTGAAGTGGGAGCCCAGCACCGAGAAGCTGCACGTGCGCGACGGCCTGCT
GGTGGGCAACATCAACATGGCCCTGCTGCTGGAGGGCGGCGGCCACTACCTGTGCGACTTCAAGACCACC
TACAAGGCCAAGAAGGTGGTGCAGCTGCCCGACGCCCACTTCGTGGACCACCGCATCGAGATCCTGGGCA
ACGACAGCGACTACAACAAGGTGAAGCTGTACGAGCACGCCGTGGCCCGCTACAGCCCCCTGCCCAGCCA
GGTGTGGTAACCGGTTATCCGTATGATGTGCCGGATTATGCGTAAACGCGTCCGGTCCACCACCACCACC
ACCACTAAGGATCCGGGGTTGGGGTTGCGCCTTTTCCAAGGCAGCCCTGGGTTTGCGCAGGGACGCGGCT
GCTCTGGGCGTGGTTCCGGGAAACGCAGCGGCGCCGACCCTGGGTCTCGCACATTCTTCACGTCCGTTCG
CAGCGTCACCCGGATCTTCGCCGCTACCCTTGTGGGCCCCCCGGCGACGCTTCCTGCTCCGCCCCTAAGT
CGGGAAGGTTCCTTGCGGTTCGCGGCGTGCCGGACGTGACAAACGGAAGCCGCACGTCTCACTAGTACCC
TCGCAGACGGACAGCGCCAGGGAGCAATGGCAGCGCGCCGACCGCGATGGGCTGTGGCCAATAGCGGCTG
CTCAGCAGGGCGCGCCGAGAGCAGCGGCCGGGAAGGGGCGGTGCGGGAGGCGGGGTGTGGGGCGGTAGTG
TGGGCCCTGTTCCTGCCCGCGCGGTGTTCCGCATTCTGCAAGCCTCCGGAGCGCACGTCGGCAGTCGGCT
CCCTCGTTGACCGAATCACCGACCTCTCTCCCCAGCAATTCACCATGACCGAGTACAAGCCCACGGTGCG
CCTCGCCACCCGCGACGACGTCCCCAGGGCCGTACGCACCCTCGCCGCCGCGTTCGCCGACTACCCCGCC
ACGCGCCACACCGTCGATCCGGACCGCCACATCGAGCGGGTCACCGAGCTGCAAGAACTCTTCCTCACGC
GCGTCGGGCTCGACATCGGCAAGGTGTGGGTCGCGGACGACGGCGCCGCGGTGGCGGTCTGGACCACGCC
GGAGAGCGTCGAAGCGGGGGCGGTGTTCGCCGAGATCGGCCCGCGCATGGCCGAGTTGAGCGGTTCCCGG
CTGGCCGCGCAGCAACAGATGGAAGGCCTCCTGGCGCCGCACCGGCCCAAGGAGCCCGCGTGGTTCCTGG
CCACCGTCGGCGTCTCGCCCGACCACCAGGGCAAGGGTCTGGGCAGCGCCGTCGTGCTCCCCGGAGTGGA
GGCGGCCGAGCGCGCCGGGGTGCCCGCCTTCCTGGAGACCTCCGCGCCCCGCAACCTCCCCTTCTACGAG
CGGCTCGGCTTCACCGTCACCGCCGACGTCGAGGTGCCCGAAGGACCGCGCACCTGGTGCATGACCCGCA
AGCCCGGTGCCGAAGGTAGAGGTTCTCTCCTCACTTGTGGTGATGTTGAAGAAAACCCTGGTCCAATGTC
TAGACTGGACAAGAGCAAAGTCATAAACGGAGCTCTGGAATTACTCAATGGTGTCGGTATCGAAGGCCTG
ACGACAAGGAAACTCGCTCAAAAGCTGGGAGTTGAGCAGCCTACCCTGTACTGGCACGTGAAGAACAAGC
GGGCCCTGCTCGATGCCCTGCCAATCGAGATGCTGGACAGGCATCATACCCACTTCTGCCCCCTGGAAGG
CGAGTCATGGCAAGACTTTCTGCGGAACAACGCCAAGTCATACCGCTGTGCTCTCCTCTCACATCGCGAC
GGGGCTAAAGTGCATCTCGGCACCCGCCCAACAGAGAAACAGTACGAAACCCTGGAAAATCAGCTCGCGT
TCCTGTGTCAGCAAGGCTTCTCCCTGGAGAACGCACTGTACGCTCTGTCCGCCGTGGGCCACTTTACACT
GGGCTGCGTATTGGAGGAACAGGAGCATCAAGTAGCAAAAGAGGAAAGAGAGACACCTACCACCGATTCT
ATGCCCCCACTTCTGAGACAAGCAATTGAGCTGTTCGACCGGCAGGGAGCCGAACCTGCCTTCCTTTTCG
GCCTGGAACTAATCATATGTGGCCTGGAGAAACAGCTAAAGTGCGAAAGCGGCGGGCCGACCGACGCCCT
TGACGATTTTGACTTAGACATGCTCCCAGCCGATGCCCTTGACGACTTTGACCTTGATATGCTGCCTGCT
GACGCTCTTGACGATTTTGACCTTGACATGCTCCCCGGGTAACTAAGTAAGGATCGATCCAAGATATCGT
ATTCTTAACTATGTTGCTCCTTTTACGCTATGTGGATACGCTGCTTTAATGCCTTTGTATCATGCTATTG
CTTCCCGTATGGCTTTCATTTTCTCCTCCTTGTATAAATCCTGGTTGCTGTCTCTTTATGAGGAGTTGTG
GCCCGTTGTCAGGCAACGTGGCGTGGTGTGCACTGTGTTTGCTGACGCAACCCCCACTGGTTGGGGCATT
GCCACCACCTGTCAGCTCCTTTCCGGGACTTTCGCTTTCCCCCTCCCTATTGCCACGGCGGAACTCATCG
CCGCCTGCCTTGCCCGCTGCTGGACAGGGGCTCGGCTGTTGGGCACTGACAATTCCGTGGTGTTGTCGGG
GAAGCTGACGTCCTTTCCATGGCTGCTCGCCTGTGTTGCCACCTGGATTCTGCGCGGGACGTCCTTCTGC
TACGTCCCTTCGGCCCTCAATCCAGCGGACCTTCCTTCCCGCGGCCTGCTGCCGGCTCTGCGGCCTCTTC
CGCGTCTTCGCCTTCGCCCTCAGACGAGTCGGATCTCCCTTTGGGCCGCCTCCCCGCCTGTTTCGCCTCG
GCGTCCGGACTAGAGGTACCTTTAAGACCAATGACTTACAAGGCAGCTGTAGATCTTAGCCACTTTTTAA
AAGAAAAGGGGGGACTGGAAGGGCTAATTCACTCCCAACGAAGACAAGATCTGCTTTTTGCTTGTACTGG
GTCTCTCTGGTTAGACCAGATCTGAGCCTGGGAGCTCTCTGGCTAACTAGGGAACCCACTGCTTAAGCCT
CAATAAAGCTTGCCTTGAGTGCTTCAAGTAGTGTGTGCCCGTCTGTTGTGTGACTCTGGTAACTAGAGAT
CCCTCAGACCCTTTTAGTCAGTGTGGAAAATCTCTAGCAGTAGTAGTTCATGTCATCTTATTATTCAGTA
TTTATAACTTGCAAAGAAATGAATATCAGAGAGTGAGAGGAACTTGTTTATTGCAGCTTATAATGGTTAC
AAATAAAGCAATAGCATCACAAATTTCACAAATAAAGCATTTTTTTCACTGCATTCTAGTTGTGGTTTGT
CCAAACTCATCAATGTATCTTATCATGTCTGGCTCTAGCTATCCCGCCCCTAACTCCGCCCATCCCGCCC
CTAACTCCGCCCAGTTCCGCCCATTCTCCGCCCCATGGCTGACTAATTTTTTTTATTTATGCAGAGGCCG
AGGCCGCCTCGGCCTCTGAGCTATTCCAGAAGTAGTGAGGAGGCTTTTTTGGAGGCCTTTCAAATATGTA
TCCGCTCATGAGACAATAACCCTGATAAATGCTTCAATAATATTGAAAAAGGAAGAGTATGAGTATTCAA
CATTTCCGTGTCGCCCTTATTCCCTTTTTTGCGGCATTTTGCCTTCCTGTTTTTGCTCACCCAGAAACGC
TGGTGAAAGTAAAAGATGCTGAAGATCAGTTGGGTGCACGAGTGGGTTACATCGAACTGGATCTCAACAG
CGGTAAGATCCTTGAGAGTTTTCGCCCCGAAGAACGTTTTCCAATGATGAGCACTTTTAAAGTTCTGCTA
TGTGGCGCGGTATTATCCCGTATTGACGCCGGGCAAGAGCAACTCGGTCGCCGCATACACTATTCTCAGA
ATGACTTGGTTGAGTACTCACCAGTCACAGAAAAGCATCTTACGGATGGCATGACAGTAAGAGAATTATG
CAGTGCTGCCATAACCATGAGTGATAACACTGCGGCCAACTTACTTCTGACAACGATCGGAGGACCGAAG
GAGCTAACCGCTTTTTTGCACAACATGGGGGATCATGTAACTCGCCTTGATCGTTGGGAACCGGAGCTGA
ATGAAGCCATACCAAACGACGAGCGTGACACCACGATGCCTGTAGCAATGGCAACAACGTTGCGCAAACT
ATTAACTGGCGAACTACTTACTCTAGCTTCCCGGCAACAATTAATAGACTGGATGGAGGCGGATAAAGTT
GCAGGACCACTTCTGCGCTCGGCCCTTCCGGCTGGCTGGTTTATTGCTGATAAATCTGGAGCCGGTGAGC
GTGGGTCTCGCGGTATCATTGCAGCACTGGGGCCAGATGGTAAGCCCTCCCGTATCGTAGTTATCTACAC
GACGGGGAGTCAGGCAACTATGGATGAACGAAATAGACAGATCGCTGAGATAGGTGCCTCACTGATTAAG
CATTGGTAACTGTCAGACCAAGTTTACTCATATATACTTTAGATTGATTTAAAACTTCATTTTTAATTTA
AAAGGATCTAGGTGAAGATCCTTTTTGATAATCTCATGACCAAAATCCCTTAACGTGAGTTTTCGTTCCA
CTGAGCGTCAGACCCCGTAGAAAAGATCAAAGGATCTTCTTGAGATCCTTTTTTTCTGCGCGTAATCTGC
TGCTTGCAAACAAAAAAACCACCGCTACCAGCGGTGGTTTGTTTGCCGGATCAAGAGCTACCAACTCTTT
TTCCGAAGGTAACTGGCTTCAGCAGAGCGCAGATACCAAATACTGTTCTTCTAGTGTAGCCGTAGTTAGG
CCACCACTTCAAGAACTCTGTAGCACCGCCTACATACCTCGCTCTGCTAATCCTGTTACCAGTGGCTGCT
GCCAGTGGCGATAAGTCGTGTCTTACCGGGTTGGACTCAAGACGATAGTTACCGGATAAGGCGCAGCGGT
CGGGCTGAACGGGGGGTTCGTGCACACAGCCCAGCTTGGAGCGAACGACCTACACCGAACTGAGATACCT
ACAGCGTGAGCTATGAGAAAGCGCCACGCTTCCCGAAGGGAGAAAGGCGGACAGGTATCCGGTAAGCGGC
AGGGTCGGAACAGGAGAGCGCACGAGGGAGCTTCCAGGGGGAAACGCCTGGTATCTTTATAGTCCTGTCG
GGTTTCGCCACCTCTGACTTGAGCGTCGATTTTTGTGATGCTCGTCAGGGGGGCGGAGCCTATGGAAAAA
CGCCAGCAACGCGGCCTTTTTACGGTTCCTGGCCTTTTGCTGGCCTTTTGCTCACATGTTCTTTCCTGCG
TTATCCCCTGATTCTGTGGATAACCGTATTACCGCCTTTGAGTGAGCTGATACCGCTCGCCGCAGCCGAA
CGACCGAGCGCAGCGAGTCAGTGAGCGAGGAAGCGGAAGAGCGCCCAATACGCAAACCGCCTCTCCCCGC
GCGTTGGCCGATTCATTAATGCAGCTGGCACGACAGGTTTCCCGACTGGAAAGCGGGCAGTGAGCGCAAC
GCAATTAATGTGAGTTAGCTCACTCATTAGGCACCCCAGGCTTTACACTTTATGCTTCCGGCTCGTATGT
TGTGTGGAATTGTGAGCGGATAACAATTTCACACAGGAAACAGCTATGACCATGATTACGCCAAGCGCGC
AATTAACCCTCACTAAAGGGAACAAAAGCTGGAGCTGCAAGCTTAATGTAGTCTTATGCAATACTCTTGT
AGTCTTGCAACATGGTAACGATGAGTTAGCAACATGCCTTACAAGGAGAGAAAAAGCACCGTGCATGCCG
ATTGGTGGAAGTAAGGTGGTACGATCGTGCCTTATTAGGAAGGCAACAGACGGGTCTGACATGGATTGGA
CGAACCACTGAATTGCCGCATTGCAGAGATATTGTATTTAAGTGCCTAGCTCGATACATAAACGGGTCTC
TCTGGTTAGACCAGATCTGAGCCTGGGAGCTCTCTGGCTAACTAGGGAACCCACTGCTTAAGCCTCAATA
AAGCTTGCCTTGAGTGCTTCAAGTAGTGTGTGCCCGTCTGTTGTGTGACTCTGGTAACTAGAGATCCCTC
AGACCCTTTTAGTCAGTGTGGAAAATCTCTAGCAGTGGCGCCCGAACAGGGACTTGAAAGCGAAAGGGAA
ACCAGAGGAGCTCTCTCGACGCAGGACTCGGCTTGCTGAAGCGCGCACGGCAAGAGGCGAGGGGCGGCGA
CTGGTGAGTACGCCAAAAATTTTGACTAGCGGAGGCTAGAAGGAGAGAGATGGGTGCGAGAGCGTCAGTA
TTAAGCGGGGGAGAATTAGATCGCGATGGGAAAAAATTCGGTTAAGGCCAGGGGGAAAGAAAAAATATAA
ATTAAAACATATAGTATGGGCAAGCAGGGAGCTAGAACGATTCGCAGTTAATCCTGGCCTGTTAGAAACA
TCAGAAGGCTGTAGACAAATACTGGGACAGCTACAACCATCCCTTCAGACAGGATCAGAAGAACTTAGAT
CATTATATAATACAGTAGCAACCCTCTATTGTGTGCATCAAAGGATAGAGATAAAAGACACCAAGGAAGC
TTTAGACAAGATAGAGGAAGAGCAAAACAAAAGTAAGACCACCGCACAGCAAGCGGCCGCTGATCTTCAG
ACCTGGAGGAGGAGATATGAGGGACAATTGGAGAAGTGAATTATATAAATATAAAGTAGTAAAAATTGAA
CCATTAGGAGTAGCACCCACCAAGGCAAAGAGAAGAGTGGTGCAGAGAGAAAAAAGAGCAGTGGGAATAG
GAGCTTTGTTCCTTGGGTTCTTGGGAGCAGCAGGAAGCACTATGGGCGCAGCGTCAATGACGCTGACGGT
ACAGGCCAGACAATTATTGTCTGGTATAGTGCAGCAGCAGAACAATTTGCTGAGGGCTATTGAGGCGCAA
CAGCATCTGTTGCAACTCACAGTCTGGGGCATCAAGCAGCTCCAGGCAAGAATCCTGGCTGTGGAAAGAT
ACCTAAAGGATCAACAGCTCCTGGGGATTTGGGGTTGCTCTGGAAAACTCATTTGCACCACTGCTGTGCC
TTGGAATGCTAGTTGGAGTAATAAATCTCTGGAACAGATTTGGAATCACACGACCTGGATGGAGTGGGAC
AGAGAAATTAACAATTACACAAGCTTAATACACTCCTTAATTGAAGAATCGCAAAACCAGCAAGAAAAGA
A
Features (pLannotate 1.2.2; 30 found; start..end, strand, type, name):
    253..370     +  misc_feature   cPPT/CTS: central polypurine tract and central termination sequence of HIV-1
    424..738     +  promoter       tight TRE promoter: Tet-responsive promoter PTight, consisting of seven tet operator sequences followed by the minimal CMV promoter
    760..882     +  CDS            actba (fragment): ACTB1_DANRE - Also known as bact, bactin1, bactzf. Experimental evidence at protein level: Swiss-Prot protein existence level 1. Actin is a highly conserved protein that polymerizes to produce filaments that form cross-linked networks in the cytoplasm of cells. Actin exists in both monomeric (G-actin) and polymeric (F-actin) forms, both forms playing key functions, such as cell motility and contraction. In addition to their role in the cytoplasmic cytoskeleton, G- and F-actin also localize in the nucleus, and regulate gene transcription and motility and repair of damaged DNA. From Danio rerio
   1363..1461    +  ncRNA          mir-199: Accession: RF00144 - mir-199 microRNA precursor
   1945..1963    -  misc_feature   MCS (fragment): pBluescript multiple cloning site
   1978..2667    +  CDS            Dendra2: Dendra2 is a photoconvertible green fluorescent protein published in 2006, derived from Dendronephthya sp.. It has high acid sensitivity.
   2717..2735    +  CDS            9xHis (fragment): 9xHis affinity tag
   2745..3255    +  promoter       hPGK promoter: human phosphoglycerate kinase 1 promoter
   3265..3861    +  CDS            PuroR (fragment): puromycin N-acetyltransferase; pac from Streptomyces; confers resistance to puromycin
   3916..4613    +  CDS            rtTA3 (fragment): reverse tetracycline transactivator 3 activates expression from Tet-responsive promoters in the presence of doxycycline
   4543..4653    +  CDS            VP48: 3 tandem repeats of the minimal activation domain of herpes simplex virus VP16 (Cheng et al., 2013)
   4689..5237    +  misc_feature   WPRE (fragment): woodchuck hepatitis virus posttranscriptional regulatory element
   5263..5334    +  CDS            nef (fragment): NEF_HV1Z2 - Experimental evidence at protein level: Swiss-Prot protein existence level 1. Extracellular Nef protein targets CD4(+) T-lymphocytes for apoptosis by interacting with CXCR4 surface receptors. From Human immunodeficiency virus type 1 group M subtype D (isolate Z2/CDC-Z34) (HIV-1).
   5336..5569    +  LTR            3' LTR (ΔU3): self-inactivating 3' long terminal repeat (LTR) from HIV-1
   5641..5762    +  polyA_signal   SV40 poly(A) signal: SV40 polyadenylation signal
   5802..5937    +  rep_origin     SV40 ori: SV40 origin of replication
   5945..6008    +  promoter       AmpR promoter: bla
   6009..6869    +  CDS            AmpR: β-lactamase; bla; confers resistance to ampicillin, carbenicillin, and related antibiotics
   7040..7628    +  rep_origin     ori: high-copy-number ColE1/pMB1/pBR322/pUC origin of replication
   7811..7903    +  CDS            lacI (fragment): lac repressor; lacI; The lac repressor binds to the lac operator to inhibit transcription in E. coli. This inhibition can be relieved by adding lactose or isopropyl-β-D-thiogalactopyranoside (IPTG).
   7916..7937    +  protein_bind   CAP binding site: CAP binding activates transcription in the presence of cAMP. E. coli catabolite activator protein
   7952..7982    +  promoter       lac promoter: promoter for the E. coli lac operon
   7990..8006    +  protein_bind   lac operator: The lac repressor binds to the lac operator to inhibit transcription in E. coli. This inhibition can be relieved by adding lactose or isopropyl-β-D-thiogalactopyranoside (IPTG). lac repressor encoded by lacI
   8051..8069    +  promoter       T3 promoter: promoter for bacteriophage T3 RNA polymerase
   8097..8323    +  promoter       RSV promoter: Rous sarcoma virus enhancer/promoter
   8324..8504    +  LTR            5' LTR (truncated): truncated 5' long terminal repeat (LTR) from HIV-1
   8551..8676    +  misc_feature   HIV-1 Ψ: packaging signal of human immunodeficiency virus type 1
   8660..9023    +  CDS            HIV-1 gag (fragment): gag protein from human immunodeficiency virus 1; gag
   9169..9402    +  misc_feature   RRE: The Rev response element (RRE) of HIV-1 allows for Rev-dependent mRNA export from the nucleus to the cytoplasm.
   9590..214     +  CDS            env (fragment) (across the origin): ENV_SIVM2 - Experimental evidence at protein level: Swiss-Prot protein existence level 1. The gp120-gp41 heterodimer allows rapid transcytosis of the virus through CD4 negative cells such as simple epithelial monolayers of the intestinal, rectal and endocervical epithelial barriers. Both gp120 and gp41 specifically recognize glycosphingolipids galactosyl- ceramide (GalCer) or 3' sulfo-galactosyl-ceramide (GalS) present in the lipid rafts structures of epithelial cells. Binding to these alternative receptors allows the rapid transcytosis of the virus through the epithelial cells. This transcyto
