[The description below was written by a language model from this plasmid's Addgene catalogue record and pLannotate feature annotations shown in this document.]
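Description:
hsa-miR-100 plix4.03 is a doxycycline-inducible, third-generation-style self-inactivating HIV-1 lentiviral transfer plasmid built on the pLIX 4.03 backbone, deposited for inducible expression in cells. The catalogue lists the vector type as bacterial expression, but the annotated features clearly describe a lentiviral vector for mammalian cells: an RSV promoter fused to a truncated 5′ LTR, the Ψ packaging signal with a gag fragment, RRE, cPPT/CTS, WPRE and a ΔU3 3′ LTR followed by an SV40 poly(A) signal and SV40 origin. In E. coli it is maintained through a high-copy ColE1/pUC-type origin and selected with ampicillin.

The payload sits downstream of the tight TRE promoter (seven tet operators plus minimal CMV). Following this promoter, the annotation detects a short fragment of zebrafish beta-actin (actba) coding sequence, a microRNA precursor region, and then the photoconvertible green fluorescent protein Dendra2. This suggests that the microRNA is carried in the same inducible transcript as a fluorescent reporter of induction. Notably, the annotation tool labels the precursor as mir-199 rather than miR-100, the insert named in the catalogue. The record does not resolve this discrepancy, and no miR-100 feature is called, so the insert identity is worth confirming against the sequence. A second cassette uses the human PGK promoter to drive puromycin N-acetyltransferase followed by the reverse tetracycline transactivator rtTA3. Transduced cells can therefore be selected with puromycin and supply their own transactivator, making this an all-in-one Tet-On system in which doxycycline switches on the microRNA and Dendra2. The associated publication concerns a microRNA screen on neutrophil migration.
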