Addgene plasmid #121128: hsa-miR-100 plix4.03
Purpose: inducible expression in cells
Depositing lab: Qing Deng. Depositing organization: Purdue University. Publication: Phenotypical microRNA screen reveals a noncanonical role of CDK2 in regulating neutrophil migration. Hsu AY, Wang D, Liu S, Lu J, Syahirah R, Bennin DA, Huttenlocher A, Umulis DM, Wan J, Deng Q. Proc Natl Acad Sci U S A. 2019 Aug 26. pii: 1905221116. doi: 10.1073/pnas.1905221116. PubMed 31451657.
Backbone
  Vector backbone: plix 4.03
  Backbone size w/o insert (bp): 7500
  Vector type: Bacterial Expression
Growth in bacteria
  Bacterial resistance: Ampicillin, 100 μg/mL
  Growth temperature: 37°C
  Growth strain: NEB Stable
  Copy number: Unknown
Gene/Insert
  Gene/Insert name: hsa-miR-100
  Species: H. sapiens (human)
  Insert size (bp): 2000
  Entrez Gene: MIR100 (a.k.a. MIRN100, miR-100)
  Cloning method: Restriction Enzyme; 5′ cloning site unknown (unknown if destroyed)
Terms and licenses: Academic/Nonprofit Terms; Industry Terms: Not Available to Industry
How to cite: hsa-miR-100 plix4.03 was a gift from Qing Deng (Addgene plasmid # 121128 ; http://n2t.net/addgene:121128 ; RRID:Addgene_121128)
